Addgene plasmid #106148: pCfB4784
Purpose: (Empty Backbone) EasyCloneYALI system-based yeast integrative vector carrying loxP-flanked nourseothricin-resistance marker, integration into Yarrowia lipolytica chromosomal location IntF_2, USER site for cloning, amp resistance
Depositing lab: Irina Borodina. Depositing organization: Danmarks Tekniske Universitet. Publication: EasyCloneYALI: CRISPR/Cas9-Based Synthetic Toolbox for Engineering of the Yeast Yarrowia lipolytica. Holkenbrink C, Dam MI, Kildegaard KR, Beder J, Dahlin J, Domenech Belda D, Borodina I. Biotechnol J. 2018 Jan 29. doi: 10.1002/biot.201700543. PubMed 29377615.
Backbone
  Vector backbone: Unknown
  Vector type: Yeast Expression
  Selectable markers: nourseothricin
Growth in bacteria
  Bacterial resistance: Ampicillin, 100 μg/mL
  Growth temperature: 37°C
  Growth strain: DH5alpha
  Copy number: High Copy
Gene/Insert
  Gene/Insert name: None
Terms and licenses: Academic/Nonprofit Terms; Industry Terms: Not Available to Industry
Depositor comments: Selectable marker: nourseothricin
How to cite: pCfB4784 was a gift from Irina Borodina (Addgene plasmid # 106148 ; http://n2t.net/addgene:106148 ; RRID:Addgene_106148)
