[The description below was written by a language model from this plasmid's Addgene catalogue record and pLannotate feature annotations shown in this document.]
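Description:
pCfB4784 is an empty-backbone yeast integrative vector from the EasyCloneYALI toolbox, designed for stable insertion of expression cassettes into the Yarrowia lipolytica genome at the chromosomal site designated IntF_2. The sequenced record is about 6.6 kb. In E. coli it is maintained as a high-copy plasmid through a ColE1/pUC-type origin and selected with ampicillin via the β-lactamase gene and its promoter. No yeast replication origin is annotated, consistent with a plasmid that must integrate to persist in the host. The parent backbone is listed as unknown.

The yeast-selectable module is a nourseothricin resistance gene, annotated as a streptothricin acetyltransferase from Streptomyces, followed by a CYC1 terminator fragment. The promoter driving it is not annotated. This marker is flanked by two loxP sites in the same orientation, so Cre recombinase can excise it after integration, allowing the marker to be reused in successive engineering rounds. According to the catalogue entry, the vector carries a USER cloning site for inserting genes and promoters of interest, together with targeting sequence for IntF_2. Neither the USER site nor the homology arms are identified by the automated annotation. A fragment matched to S. cerevisiae HUL5 lies just outside one loxP site and may reflect similarity within Yarrowia-derived flanking sequence, though the record does not confirm this.

Two minimal FRT sites bracket the bacterial portion, which also contains short rrnB terminator, 5S rRNA, KanR and lacZα fragments that look like remnants of earlier cloning. No gene of interest is present. The plasmid serves as a recipient for building marker-recyclable integration cassettes for Y. lipolytica strain engineering.
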