Features (pLannotate 1.2.2; 15 found; start..end, strand, type, name):
   1366..1800    -  CDS            HUL5 (fragment): HUL5_YEAST - Experimental evidence at protein level: Swiss-Prot protein existence level 1. Probable E3 ubiquitin-protein ligase which accepts ubiquitin from an E2 ubiquitin-conjugating enzyme in the form of a thioester and then directly transfers the ubiquitin to targeted substrates. Non essential. From Saccharomyces cerevisiae (strain ATCC 204508 / S288c) (Baker's yeast).
   1828..1861    -  protein_bind   loxP: Cre-mediated recombination occurs in the 8-bp core sequence (GCATACAT). Cre recombinase
   2396..2959    +  CDS            sta: STA_STRLA - Experimental evidence at protein level: Swiss-Prot protein existence level 1. Involved in resistance to streptothricin, a broad-spectrum antibiotic produced by streptomycetes. Detoxifies streptothricin via acetylation of the beta amino group of the first beta-lysyl moiety of streptothricin. From Streptomyces lavendulae.
   2963..3196    +  terminator     CYC1 terminator (fragment): S. cerevisiae CYC1; transcription terminator for CYC1
   3196..3229    -  protein_bind   loxP: Cre-mediated recombination occurs in the 8-bp core sequence (GCATACAT). Cre recombinase
   3794..3827    -  protein_bind   FRT (minimal): supports FLP-mediated excision but not integration (Turan and Bode, 2011) FLP recombinase from the Saccharomyces cerevisiae 2μ plasmid
   3871..3911    -  terminator     rrnB T1 terminator (fragment): transcription terminator T1 from the E. coli rrnB gene
   3913..4028    -  ncRNA          5S rRNA: Accession: RF00001 - 5S ribosomal RNA
   4059..4083    +  CDS            KanR (fragment): aminoglycoside phosphotransferase; aph(3')-Ia; confers resistance to kanamycin
   4113..4209    +  promoter       AmpR promoter (fragment): bla
   4212..5072    +  CDS            AmpR: β-lactamase; bla; confers resistance to ampicillin, carbenicillin, and related antibiotics
   5194..5782    +  rep_origin     ori: high-copy-number ColE1/pMB1/pBR322/pUC origin of replication
   6007..6024    +  terminator     rrnB T2 terminator (fragment): transcription terminator T2 from the E. coli rrnB gene
   6049..6068    -  CDS            lacZα (fragment): LacZα fragment of β-galactosidase; lacZ fragment
   6538..6571    +  protein_bind   FRT (minimal): supports FLP-mediated excision but not integration (Turan and Bode, 2011) FLP recombinase from the Saccharomyces cerevisiae 2μ plasmid
>Addgene plasmid #106148 | pCfB4784 | addgene full sequence | sequence record 206212 | Addgene NGS Result
GAATGCGTGCGATTTTCACAAGGATCTACTCTCTGTCCATCTTCCACTAGCCCCTCTAAAACCAATCCTC
CTTGAAGATTTATCAGACAAGTCCTCAGTAACATTCTTCACACTCTCATGATACTCAAACTCGACCATAG
TCACTCTCTCCCCCTCTTCTCCATGACGTCAGTTCTGACTAATCATCACAACACAACACCACGCTTCAGG
AGCAAATAACGAACAGCTGCTCGCATCAGAACATATCACAGCAATAACAACACGTGTTCCCGTGCAAAGA
ACCAGTAATTGGAATGTCCAGCTCCTGCGCGCCTGCGCCAGATGTTTGAGGAAAGTGGGGTACAGTATGT
ACATACTTGTAAGGTGCACATGTGTGCTGCTGCCCCGGGTGGAGATAACTAGGGAACGGCTAAAACTGCA
CAGTTTGGTGTTCATGTGAGCTGAAGAGGGGGAAAGGGTGGTATTTGCAAGGTTTTGGGGTCATTGAAGG
TGTGGACTTGGATCTGGGGTTTTACGTGCAACGCTTACGCAACTAACATGAATGAATACGATATACATCA
AAGACTATGATACGCAGTATTGCACACTGTACGAGTAAGGGCACTAGCCACTGCACTCAAGTGAAACCGT
TGCCCGGGTACGAGTATGAGTATGTACAGTATGTTTAGTATTGTACTTGGACAATGCTTGTATCGTACAT
TCTCAAGTGTCAAACATAAATATCCGTTGCTATATCCTCGCACCACCACGTAGCTCGCTATATCCCTGTG
TTGAATCCATCCATCTTGGATTGCCAATTGTGCACACAGAACCGGGCACTCACTTCCCCATCCACACTTC
AACGGAATGCGTGCGATCGCGTGCATTCCTTCTGTTCGGAATCAACCTCAAGGTTAACGGCCACGATCCC
CTCGTTGTTACTCTTGGTCAGCCCATTGTCGGTAACGCTGGCTTTGCTAACTGGGTCGATAAACTCTTCT
TTGGCCAGGAGAACCCCGATGTCTCCAAGGTGTCCAAAGACCGAAAGCTCTACCGAATCACCCACCGAGG
AGATATCGTCCCTCAAGTGCCCTTCTGGGACGGTTACCAGCACTGCTCTGGTGAGGTCTTTATTGACTGG
CCCCTGATCCACCCTCCTCTCTCCAACGTTGTCATGTGCCAGGGCCAGAGCAATAAACAGTGCTCTGCCG
GTAACACTCTGCTCCAGCAGGTCAATGTGATTGGAAACCATCTGCAGTACTTCGTCACCGAGGGTGTCTG
TGGTATCTAAGCTATTTATCACTCTTTACAACTTCTACCTCAACTATCTACTTTAATAAATGAATATCGT
TTATTCTCTATGATTACTGTATATGCGTTCCTCTAAGACAAATCGAAACCAGCATGCGATCGAATGGCAT
ACAAAAGTTTCTTCCGAAGTTGATCAATGTCCTGATAGTCAGGCAGCTTGAGAAGATTGACACAGGTGGA
GGCCGTAGGGAACCGATCAACCTGTCTACCAGCGTTACGAATGGCAAATGACGGGTTCAAAGCCTTGAAT
CCTTGCAATGGTGCCTTGGATACTGATGTCACAAACTTAAGAAGCAGCCGCTTGTCCTCTTCCTCGAAAC
TCTCAAACACAGTCCAGAAGTCCTTTATAGTTTGATCTGTATCCAGATAGCCTCCGTAATTGGTGTGTGT
CTTCAAATCCCAGACGTCCACATTGGCATGTCCTCCACTGATAAGCATTTGAAGTTCATCTGCGTTGAAC
ATTGAGACCCACGAAGGGTCAATGAGCTGGTATAGACCGCCCAAGAATGCATCTGAGAACAGCTGAAGCT
TCGTACGATAACTTCGTATAATGTATGCTATACGAAGTTATAGAGACCGGGTTGGCGGCGCATTTGTGTC
CCAAAAAACAGCCCCAATTGCCCCAATTGACCCCAAATTGACCCAGTAGCGGGCCCAACCCCGGCGAGAG
CCCCCTTCTCCCCACATATCAAACCTCCCCCGGTTCCCACACTTGCCGTTAAGGGCGTAGGGTACTGCAG
TCTGGAATCTACGCTTGTTCAGACTTTGTACTAGTTTCTTTGTCTGGCCATCCGGGTAACCCATGCCGGA
CGCAAAATAGACTACTGAAAATTTTTTTGCTTTGTGGTTGGGACTTTAGCCAAGGGTATAAAAGACCACC
GTCCCCGAATTACCTTTCCTCTTCTTTTCTCTCTCTCCTTGTCAACTCACACCCGAAATCGTTAAGCATT
TCCTTCTGAGTATAAGAATCATTCAAAATGGTGAGTTTCAGAGGCAGCAGCAATTGCCACGGGCTTTGAG
CACACGGCCGGGTGTGGTCCCATTCCCATCGACACAAGACGCCACGTCATCCGACCAGCACTTTTTGCAG
TACTAACCGCAGGGTACTACTTTGGATGATACTGCTTACAGATACAGAACTTCTGTTCCAGGTGATGCTG
AAGCTATTGAAGCTTTGGATGGTTCTTTCACTACTGACACTGTTTTCAGAGTTACTGCTACTGGTGATGG
TTTCACTTTGAGAGAAGTTCCAGTTGATCCACCATTGACTAAGGTTTTTCCAGATGATGAATCCGATGAC
GAATCTGATGATGGTGAAGATGGTGATCCAGATTCTAGAACTTTTGTTGCTTATGGTGATGACGGTGACT
TGGCTGGTTTTGTTGTTGTTTCTTATTCTGGTTGGAATAGAAGATTGACCGTCGAAGATATTGAAGTTGC
TCCAGAACATAGAGGTCATGGTGTTGGTAGAGCTTTGATGGGTTTGGCTACTGAATTTGCTAGAGAAAGA
GGTGCTGGTCATTTGTGGTTGGAAGTTACTAATGTTAACGCTCCAGCTATTCATGCCTATAGAAGAATGG
GTTTTACCTTGTGTGGTTTGGATACTGCATTATACGATGGTACTGCATCAGATGGTGAACAAGCCTTGTA
TATGTCTATGCCATGTCCATGATCATGTAATTAGTTATGTCACGCTTACATTCACGCCCTCCCCCCACAT
CCGCTCTAACCGAAAAGGAAGGAGTTAGACAACCTGAAGTCTAGGTCCCTATTTATTTTTTTATAGTTAT
GTTAGTATTAAGAACGTTATTTATATTTCAAATTTTTCTTTTTTTTCTGTACAGACGCGTGTACGCATGT
AACATTATACTGAAAACCTTGCTTGAGAAGGTTTTGGGACGCTCGATAACTTCGTATAATGTATGCTATA
CGAAGTTATGTGATATCAGATCCACTAGTGGCCTTCTCAATTAAAATAAACAAATAAGTGAGTTCAAAAT
CATCCCATAGTGTTGAAGGTAATACCCGGTAGGGTGATACGGGGCCAATTCCTTACATAGTGATGAGAGG
AACCAGCTTGGTCGAGATGCCCATTGTAGAAAATGCTATCTACTAATCTAGAATCTCTTGTGAACGAGCA
AGCACGAGCGTCTGGTGTGCTATTATCAGGACATCTGGTAGTCTTCTCATATTCTAGAGTTTAATGTATT
GTTATTAAAGAAAAGAAGAAGAAAAAAAGAAAAAAAACATAGAAGTGAGTAATCAACATATTTATCACCG
TCAATAGACAACAACACATTCAGGACTGTCGGAAATGAATTAATCGACGTAATTCCGTGGTCCCAGAAAC
AGCAGTGCCCCTATATATGCTGACTAATCGCAGTTTATGGTCCTGGCTAAGTCAATACAACTCCTCCCAC
AGAGGTCGTATCCAAGAAAGAAATATATCATAGTAATCAGGGAAATCGCGTGCATTCGCGGCCGCATTTA
AATCCCCACTTCAGAAGTTCCTATACTTTCTAGAGAATAGGAACTTCACTATAGAGTCGAATAAGGGCGA
CACCCCATAATTAGCCCGGGCGAAAGGCCCAGTCTTTCGACTGAGCCTTTCGTTTTATTTGATGCCTGGC
AGTTCCCTACTCTCGCATGGGGAGTCCCCACACTACCATCGGCGCTACGGCGTTTCACTTCTGAGTTCGG
CATGGGGTCAGGTGGGACCACCGCGCTACTGCCGCCAGGCAAACAAGGGGTGTTATGAGCCATATTCAGG
TATAAATGGGCTCGCGATAATGTTCAGAATTGGTTAATTGGTTGTAACACTGACCCCTATTTGTTTATTT
TTCTAAATACATTCAAATATGTATCCGCTCATGAGACAATAACCCTGATAAATGCTTCAATAATATTGAA
AAAGGAAGAATATGAGTATTCAACATTTCCGTGTCGCCCTTATTCCCTTTTTTGCGGCATTTTGCCTTCC
TGTTTTTGCTCACCCAGAAACGCTGGTGAAAGTAAAAGATGCTGAAGATCAGTTGGGTGCACGAGTGGGT
TACATCGAACTGGATCTCAACAGCGGTAAGATCCTTGAGAGTTTTCGCCCCGAAGAACGTTTTCCAATGA
TGAGCACTTTTAAAGTTCTGCTATGTGGCGCGGTATTATCCCGTATTGACGCCGGGCAAGAGCAACTCGG
TCGCCGCATACACTATTCTCAGAATGACTTGGTTGAGTACTCACCAGTCACAGAAAAGCATCTTACGGAT
GGCATGACAGTAAGAGAATTATGCAGTGCTGCCATAACCATGAGTGATAACACTGCGGCCAACTTACTTC
TGACAACGATCGGAGGACCGAAGGAGCTAACCGCTTTTTTGCACAACATGGGGGATCATGTAACTCGCCT
TGATCGTTGGGAACCGGAGCTGAATGAAGCCATACCAAACGACGAGCGTGACACCACGATGCCTGTAGCG
ATGGCAACAACGTTGCGCAAACTATTAACTGGCGAACTACTTACTCTAGCTTCCCGGCAACAATTAATAG
ACTGGATGGAGGCGGATAAAGTTGCAGGACCACTTCTGCGCTCGGCCCTTCCGGCTGGCTGGTTTATTGC
TGATAAATCCGGAGCCGGTGAGCGTGGTTCTCGCGGTATCATCGCAGCGCTGGGGCCAGATGGTAAGCCC
TCCCGTATCGTAGTTATCTACACGACGGGGAGTCAGGCAACTATGGATGAACGAAATAGACAGATCGCTG
AGATAGGTGCCTCACTGATTAAGCATTGGTAAGCAGAGCATTACGCTGACTTGACGGGACGGCGCAAGCT
CATGACCAAAATCCCTTAACGTGAGTTACGCGCGCGTCGTTCCACTGAGCGTCAGACCCCGTAGAAAAGA
TCAAAGGATCTTCTTGAGATCCTTTTTTTCTGCGCGTAATCTGCTGCTTGCAAACAAAAAAACCACCGCT
ACCAGCGGTGGTTTGTTTGCCGGATCAAGAGCTACCAACTCTTTTTCCGAAGGTAACTGGCTTCAGCAGA
GCGCAGATACCAAATACTGTTCTTCTAGTGTAGCCGTAGTTAGCCCACCACTTCAAGAACTCTGTAGCAC
CGCCTACATACCTCGCTCTGCTAATCCTGTTACCAGTGGCTGCTGCCAGTGGCGATAAGTCGTGTCTTAC
CGGGTTGGACTCAAGACGATAGTTACCGGATAAGGCGCAGCGGTCGGGCTGAACGGGGGGTTCGTGCACA
CAGCCCAGCTTGGAGCGAACGACCTACACCGAACTGAGATACCTACAGCGTGAGCTATGAGAAAGCGCCA
CGCTTCCCGAAGGGAGAAAGGCGGACAGGTATCCGGTAAGCGGCAGGGTCGGAACAGGAGAGCGCACGAG
GGAGCTTCCAGGGGGAAACGCCTGGTATCTTTATAGTCCTGTCGGGTTTCGCCACCTCTGACTTGAGCGT
CGATTTTTGTGATGCTCGTCAGGGGGGCGGAGCCTATGGAAAAACGCCAGCAACGCGGCCTTTTTACGGT
TCCTGGCCTTTTGCTGGCCTTTTGCTCACATGTTCTTTCCTGCGTTATCCCCTGATTCTGTGGATAACCG
TATTACCGCCTTTGAGTGAGCTGATACCGCTCGCCGCAGCCGAACGACCGAGCGCAGCGAGTCAGTGAGC
GAGGAAGCGGAAGGCGAGAGTAGGGAACTGCCAGGCATCAAACTAAGCAGAAGGCCCCTGACGGATGGCC
TTTTTGCGTTTCTACAAACTCTTTCTGTGTTGTAAAACGACGGCCAGTCTTAAGCTCGGGCCCCCTGGGC
GGTTCTGATAACGAGTAATCGTTAATCCGCAAATAACGTAAAAACCCGCTTCGGCGGGTTTTTTTATGGG
GGGAGTTTAGGGAAAGAGCATTTGTCAGAATATTTAAGGGCGCCTGTCACTTTGCTTGATATATGAGAAT
TATTTAACCTTATAAATGAGAAAAAAGCAACGCACTTTAAATAAGATACGTTGCTTTTTCGATTGATGAA
CACCTATAATTAAACTATTCATCTATTATTTATGATTTTTTGTATATACAATATTTCTAGTTTGTTAAAG
AGAATTAAGAAAATAAATCTCGAAAATAATAAAGGGAAAATCAGTTTTTGATATCAAAATTATACATGTC
AACGATAATACAAAATATAATACAAACTATAAGATGTTATCAGTATTTATTATGCATTTAGAATAAATTT
TGTGTCGCCCTTATTCGACTCACTATAGAAGTTCCTATTCTCTAGAAAGTATAGGAACTTCACTTCATTT
TATTTAAATTTGCGGCCGC
